Addgene plasmid #61790: psiCHECK-2-Map3k1-3'UTR-MRE-1 MUT
Purpose: Luciferase reporter containing the 3'UTR of mouse Map3k1 with MRE-1 mutated
Depositing lab: Judy Lieberman. Depositing organization: Boston Children's Hospital. Publication: miR-200 promotes the mesenchymal to epithelial transition by suppressing multiple members of the Zeb2 and Snail1 transcriptional repressor complexes. Perdigao-Henriques R, Petrocca F, Altschuler G, Thomas MP, Le MT, Tan SM, Hide W, Lieberman J. Oncogene. 2015 Mar 23. doi: 10.1038/onc.2015.69. PubMed 25798844.
Backbone
  Vector backbone: psiCHECK-2
  Backbone size w/o insert (bp): 6273
  Vector type: Luciferase
Growth in bacteria
  Bacterial resistance: Ampicillin, 100 μg/mL
  Growth temperature: 37°C
  Growth strain: DH5alpha
  Copy number: High Copy
Gene/Insert
  Gene/Insert name: mouse Map3k1 3'UTR with miR-200c MRE-1 mutated
  Species: M. musculus (mouse)
  Insert size (bp): 2467
  Mutation: miR-200c MRE-1 mutated
  Cloning method: Restriction Enzyme; 5′ cloning site XhoI (not destroyed); 3′ cloning site NotI (not destroyed)
  Sequencing primers: 5′ 5'-GTCCGCAACTACAACGCCTACCTT-3'
Terms and licenses: Academic/Nonprofit Terms; Industry Terms: Not Available to Industry
Depositor comments: Note that the UTR sequence in this plasmid may have some minor discrepancies with top GenBank hits
How to cite: psiCHECK-2-Map3k1-3'UTR-MRE-1 MUT was a gift from Judy Lieberman (Addgene plasmid # 61790 ; http://n2t.net/addgene:61790 ; RRID:Addgene_61790)
