[The description below was written by a language model from this plasmid's Addgene catalogue record.]
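Description:
psiCHECK-2-Map3k1-3'UTR-MRE-1 MUT is a dual-luciferase reporter plasmid built on the psiCHECK-2 backbone (about 6.3 kb without insert) for transfection into mammalian cells. It is propagated in E. coli as a high-copy plasmid under ampicillin selection. The insert is a roughly 2.5 kb fragment corresponding to the 3' untranslated region of mouse Map3k1, cloned between XhoI and NotI sites that both remain intact. In the standard psiCHECK-2 design, this cloning region lies immediately downstream of the Renilla luciferase coding sequence, so the inserted UTR becomes part of the Renilla transcript. A separate firefly luciferase cassette on the same plasmid serves as an internal normalisation control. No feature table is supplied with the record, so the promoters, polyadenylation signals and origin are not individually documented here and can only be inferred from the general backbone design.

The defining feature of this version is a mutation in the first miR-200c microRNA recognition element (MRE-1) within the Map3k1 3'UTR; the exact base changes are not given. Such a construct is normally compared with the wild-type UTR reporter. If miR-200c represses Renilla expression through that site, disrupting the element should relieve or reduce the repression, as read out by the Renilla-to-firefly ratio. This tests whether MRE-1 is a functional, direct target site. The associated work concerns miR-200 targeting of genes involved in the mesenchymal-to-epithelial transition. The depositor notes that the UTR sequence may show minor discrepancies relative to the closest GenBank entries.
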