>Addgene plasmid #61790 | psiCHECK-2-Map3k1-3'UTR-MRE-1 MUT | addgene partial sequence | sequence record 105659 | psiCHECK2-F 5'-GTCCGCAACTACAACGCCTACCTT-3'
ATCTGCCTAAGATGTTCATCGAGTCCGACCCTGGGTTCTTTTCCAACGCTATTGTCGAGGGAGCTAAGAA
GTTCCCTAACACCGAGTTCGTGAAGGTGAAGGGCCTCCACTTCAGCCAGGAGGACGCTCCAGATGAAATG
GGTAAGTACATCAAGAGCTTCGTGGAGCGCGTGCTGAAGAACGAGCAGTAATTCTAGGCGATCGCTCGAG
TTAATTGTTCAGATCAGCTCTAATGGAGACAGGATATGCAACGCGGAGAGAGAAAAGAGAACTTGTGGGC
GACCATGCCGCTAACCGCAGGCCCTCACGCCACTGAACAGCCAGAAACGGGGCCAGCGGGGAACCGTACC
TAAGCATGTGATTGACAAATCATGACCTGTACCTAAGCTCGATATGCAGACATCTACAGCTCGTGCAGGA
ACTGCACACCGTGCCTTTCACAGGACTGGCTCTGGGGGACCAGGAAGGCGATGGAGTTTGCATGACTAAA
GAACAGAAGCATAAATTTATTTTTGGAGCACTTTTTCAGCAATATTAGCAGCTGAGGGCTCAGGATCTAT
TTTGATGTGTCACTTCTTCCATTTCACCTAGTGGTCACAGCAGGGGCTCTGCAATTCCCTTTGGGTTAGG
TTTTTGGGTTTTTTTTTTTTTTTTTTTTTTGGGTTTTTTGGTTTTTTTGTCACTGGCTGTAAAAAAAAAA
ATCATTGCCTGGTCAGAGTGTGTATGAGAAGCAGTAAATACATGCGTTTTTAAAGTTAATAACTTCTTTA
TAACCCACAGCTGACCCCCCC
