>Addgene plasmid #61790 | psiCHECK-2-Map3k1-3'UTR-MRE-1 MUT | addgene partial sequence | sequence record 105665 | psiCHECK2-R 5'-CGAGGTCCGAAGACTCATTT-3'
AACCAACACACAGATGTAATGAAAATAAAGATATTTTATTGCGGCCAGCGGCCGCTTTTGTTCAAAAACT
TTTATTTACTATAAAGACAAAACACCAAAATAGGTACAAATACTATAAAATTGGTTCAAAGGGGTAAAAA
TTTTAATTAAAATATCTTGATATATTTAAAATAACAAAGGATACATTTAAGCCAAATTTTTTTAACCCAG
AGTTTTTTTTTTTTTTTTGTAGCATTTGCTTACATAGTAAGGTGCTAATAGGAGTTAGCCCTTAAGCCCT
GGAAGTCTTAGGAGTCATAGTCACACAGCACGTAGAATTTCATTCTGAGAGTGAACTTTGGTAGAAGAAA
AATCTATAGGACACCTGAGGTAGTAGAAACTGGAATAAACAGCAGTAGACGTTATTTACAATTCGAGTAC
CAAATAACATTAAAAACACAAAAATAATTACACAGTACAATTTTCAGTCCAGCTTTGATCCAAAGAAAAT
AAGAATATTACATCACATTTGCATCGAAAACAAAACACCACAATTACCAGCAAGCTGAGGGAACTGCAAA
CAAACTCAAACACAGTGGATCTTGACATCTGGGGACAGTCTGAGTTTGAAATGTGGCGGGCATGTTGATC
TACATGGATTATGACATTAGCTGAGGTCCCTCAGTTTCTACAGTTTATATCTCTGTCAGACACAGTGCTA
ATCTGACCGAATGATCTTCCAGTACGGTAAATGGCAAGAGTGCGTCCTTTAAAGCTTGCACATGAGAGAC
TTGGAAACAATCTTATTAGAATTGTGAAAATTCTAAGTAGTCAAAAAGTAAAAAGTAAAAAGAAAAAAGT
CAAGTACAATACATTTAGCATTACCAAACTTCACATTTCTGTATTATTTTTAACTCTTCAAATATTGCCA
ATCTTTCAAAACAAAGGAATGTAAAATTTCACTAAGAAGCACATTCACATAAAACTGCCTTTGAAAATTA
TTTGCAATATATCCCTGTAAACTTATCTTGGAACTTATTTTACTTCCAATT
